>Addgene plasmid #164430 | AAV-CMV-H2B-FusionRed | addgene full sequence | sequence record 324113 | Addgene  NGS Result
TAATGCAGCTGCGCGCTCGCTCGCTCACTGAGGCCGCCCGGGCAAAGCCCGGGCGTCGGGCGACCTTTGG
TCGCCCGGCCTCAGTGAGCGAGCGAGCGCGCAGAGAGGGAGTGGCCAACTCCATCACTAGGGGTTCCTTG
TAGTTAATGATTAACCCGCCATGCTACTTATCTACGTAGCCATGCTCTAGCGGCCTCGGCCTCTGCATAA
ATAAAAAAAATTAGTCAGCCATGAGCTTGGCCCATTGCATACGTTGTATCCATATCATAATATGTACATT
TATATTGGCTCATGTCCAACATTACCGCCATGTTGACATTGATTATTGACTAGTTATTAATAGTAATCAA
TTACGGGGTCATTAGTTCATAGCCCATATATGGAGTTCCGCGTTACATAACTTACGGTAAATGGCCCGCC
TGGCTGACCGCCCAACGACCCCCGCCCATTGACGTCAATAATGACGTATGTTCCCATAGTAACGCCAATA
GGGACTTTCCATTGACGTCAATGGGTGGAGTATTTACGGTAAACTGCCCACTTGGCAGTACATCAAGTGT
ATCATATGCCAAGTACGCCCCCTATTGACGTCAATGACGGTAAATGGCCCGCCTGGCATTATGCCCAGTA
CATGACCTTATGGGACTTTCCTACTTGGCAGTACATCTACGTATTAGTCATCGCTATTACCATGGTGATG
CGGTTTTGGCAGTACATCAATGGGCGTGGATAGCGGTTTGACTCACGGGGATTTCCAAGTCTCCACCCCA
TTGACGTCAATGGGAGTTTGTTTTGGCACCAAAATCAACGGGACTTTCCAAAATGTCGTAACAACTCCGC
CCCATTGACGCAAATGGGCGGTAGGCGTGTACGGTGGGAGGTCTATATAAGCAGAGCTCGTTTAGTGAAC
CGTCAGATCGCCTGGAGACGCCATCCACGCTGTTTTGACCTCCATAGAAGACACCGGGACCGATCCAGCC
TCCCCTCGAAGCTGATCCTGAGAACTTCAGGGTGAGTCTATGGGACCCTTGATGTTTTCTTTCCCCTTCT
TTTCTATGGTTAAGTTCATGTCATAGGAAGGGGAGAAGTAACAGGGTACACATATTGACCAAATCAGGGT
AATTTTGCATTTGTAATTTTAAAAAATGCTTTCTTCTTTTAATATACTTTTTTGTTTATCTTATTTCTAA
TACTTTCCCTAATCTCTTTCTTTCAGGGCAATAATGATACAATGTATCATGCCTCTTTGCACCATTCTAA
AGAATAACAGTGATAATTTCTGGGTTAAGGCAATAGCAATATTTCTGCATATAAATATTTCTGCATATAA
ATTGTAACTGATGTAAGAGGTTTCATATTGCTAATAGCAGCTACAATCCAGCTACCATTCTGCTTTTATT
TTATGGTTGGGATAAGGCTGGATTATTCTGAGTCCAAGCTAGGCCCTTTTGCTAATCATGTTCATACCTC
TTATCTTCCTCCCACAGCTCCTGGGCAACGTGAGCTCAAGCTTCGAATTCTGCAGTCGACGGTACCGCCA
CCATGCCAGAGCCAGCGAAGTCTGCTCCCGCCCCGAAAAAGGGCTCCAAGAAGGCGGTGACTAAGGCGCA
GAAGAAAGGCGGCAAGAAGCGCAAGCGCAGCCGCAAGGAGAGCTATTCCATCTATGTGTACAAGGTTCTG
AAGCAGGTCCACCCTGACACCGGCATTTCGTCCAAGGCCATGGGCATCATGAATTCGTTTGTGAACGACA
TTTTCGAGCGCATCGCAGGTGAGGCTTCCCGCCTGGCGCATTACAACAAGCGCTCGACCATCACCTCCAG
GGAGATCCAGACGGCCGTGCGCCTGCTGCTGCCTGGGGAGTTGGCCAAGCACGCCGTGTCCGAGGGTACT
AAGGCCATCACCAAGTACACCAGCGCTAAGGATCCACCGGTCGCCACCATGGTGAGCGAGCTGATTAAGG
AGAACATGCCCATGAAGCTGTACATGGAGGGCACCGTGAACAACCACCACTTCAAGTGCACATCCGAGGG
CGAAGGCAAGCCCTACGAGGGCACCCAGACCATGAGAATCAAGGTCGTCGAGGGCGGCCCTCTCCCCTTC
GCCTTCGACATCCTGGCTACCAGCTTCATGTACGGCAGCAGAACCTTCATCAAGCACCCTCCGGGCATCC
CCGACTTCTTTAAGCAGTCCTTCCCTGAGGGCTTCACATGGGAGAGAGTCACCACATACGAAGACGGGGG
CGTGCTGACCGCTACCCAGGACACCAGCCTCCAGGACGGCTGCCTCATCTACAACGTCAAGGTTAGAGGG
GTGAACTTCCCAGCCAACGGCCCTGTGATGCAGAAGAAAACACTCGGCTGGGAGGCCTCCACCGAGACGA
TGTACCCCGCTGACGGCGGCCTGGAAGGCGCATGTGACATGGCCCTGAAGCTCGTGGGCGGGGGCCACCT
GATCTGCAACCTTGAGACCACATACAGATCCAAGAAACCCGCTACGAACCTCAAGATGCCCGGCGTCTAC
AACGTGGACCACAGACTGGAAAGAATCAAGGAGGCCGACGATGAGACCTACGTCGAGCAGCACGAGGTGG
CTGTGGCCAGATACTCTACTGGTGGCGCTGGTGATGGAGGTAAATGAGCGGCCGCCAAGCTTATCGATAC
CGTCGACCTCGAGGGCCCAGATCTAATTCACCCCACCAGTGCAGGCTGCCTATCAGAAAGTGGTGGCTGG
TGTGGCTAATGCCCTGGCCCACAAGTATCACTAAGCTCGCTTTCTTGCTGTCCAATTTCTATTAAAGGTT
CCTTTGTTCCCTAAGTCCAACTACTAAACTGGGGGATATTATGAAGGGCCTTGAGCATCTGGATTCTGCC
TAATAAAAAACATTTATTTTCATTGCAATGATGTATTTAAATTATTTCTGAATATTTTACTAAAAAGGGA
ATGTGGGAGGTCAGTGCATTTAAAACATAAAGAAATGAAGAGCTAGTTCAAACCTTGGGAAAATACACTA
TATCTTAAACTCCATGAAAGAAGGTGAGGCTGCAAACAGCTAATGCACATTGGCAACAGCCCCTGATGCC
TATGCCTTATTCATCCCTCAGAAAAGGATTCAAGTAGAGGCTTGATTTGGAGGTTAAAGTTTTGCTATGC
TGTATTTTACATTACTTATTGTTTTAGCTGTCCTCATGAATGTCTTTTCACTACCCATTTGCTTATCCTG
CATCTCTCAGCCTTGACTCCACTCAGTTCTCTTGCTTAGAGATACCACCTTTCCCCTGAAGTGTTCCTTC
CATGTTTTACGGCGAGATGGTTTCTCCTCGCCTGGCCACTCAGCCTTAGTTGTCTCTGTTGTCTTATAGA
GGTCTACTTGAAGAAGGAAAAACAGGGGGCATGGTTTGACTGTCCTGTGAGCCCTTCTTCCCTGCCTCCC
CCACTCACAGTGACCCGGAATCCCTCGACATCTAGAGCATGGCTACGTAGATAAGTAGCATGGCGGGTTA
ATCATTAACTACAAGGAACCCCTAGTGATGGAGTTGGCCACTCCCTCTCTGCGCGCTCGCTCGCTCACTG
AGGCCGGGCGACCAAAGGTCGCCCGACGCCCGGGCTTTGCCCGGGCGGCCTCAGTGAGCGAGCGAGCGCG
CAGCTGGCGTAATAGCGAAGAGGCCCGCACCGATCGCCCTTCCCAACAGTTGCGCAGCCTGAATGGCGAA
TGGCGATTCC
[38 nt withheld, positions 3721-3758]
C
[378 nt withheld, positions 3760-4137]
C
[91 nt withheld, positions 4139-4229]
A
[49 nt withheld, positions 4231-4279]
CCTTTGACGTTGGAGTCCACGTTCTTT
[37 nt withheld, positions 4307-4343]
ACCCTATCTCGGTCTATTCTTTTGATTTATAAGGGATTTTGCCGATTTCGGCCTATTGGTTAAAAAATGA
GCTGATTTAACAAAAATTTAACGCGAATTTTAACAAAATATTAACGCTTACAATTTAAATATTTGCTTAT
ACAATCT
[100 nt withheld, positions 4491-4590]
CTCAGGCAATGACCTGATAGCCTTTGTAG
[69 nt withheld, positions 4620-4688]
T
[44 nt withheld, positions 4690-4733]
ACCTACACATTACTCA
[44 nt withheld, positions 4750-4793]
TTGCGTTGAAATAAAGGCTTCTCCC
[83 nt withheld, positions 4819-4901]
TTCTTTGCCTTGCCTGTATGATTTATTGGATGTTGGAATCGCCTGATGCGGTATTTTCTCCTTACGCATC
TGTGCGGTATTTCACACCGCATATGGTGCACTCTCAGTACAATCTGCTCTGATGCCGCATAGTTAAGCCA
GCCCCGACACCCGCCAACACCCGCTGACGCGCCCTGACGGGCTTGTCTGCTCCCGGCATCCGCTTACAGA
CAAGCTGTGACCGTCTCCGGGAGCTGCATGTGTCAGAGGTTTTCACCGTCATCACCGAAACGCGCGAGAC
GAAAGGGCCTCGTGATACGCCTATTTTTATAGGTTAATGTCATGATAATAATGGTTTCTTAGACGTCAGG
TGGCACTTTTCGGGGAAATGTGCGCGGAACCCCTATTTGTTTATTTTTCTAAATACATTCAAATATGTAT
CCGCTCATGAGACAATAACCCTGATAAATGCTTCAATAATATTGAAAAAGGAAGAGTATGAGTATTCAAC
ATTTCCGTGTCGCCCTTATTCCCTTTTTTGCGGCATTTTGCCTTCCTGTTTTTGCTCACCCAGAAACGCT
GGTGAAAGTAAAAGATGCTGAAGATCAGTTGGGTGCACGAGTGGGTTACATCGAACTGGATCTCAACAGC
GGTAAGATCCTTGAGAGTTTTCGCCCCGAAGAACGTTTTCCAATGATGAGCACTTTTAAAGTTCTGCTAT
GTGGCGCGGTATTATCCCGTATTGACGCCGGGCAAGAGCAACTCGGTCGCCGCATACACTATTCTCAGAA
TGACTTGGTTGAGTACTCACCAGTCACAGAAAAGCATCTTACGGATGGCATGACAGTAAGAGAATTATGC
AGTGCTGCCATAACCATGAGTGATAACACTGCGGCCAACTTACTTCTGACAACGATCGGAGGACCGAAGG
AGCTAACCGCTTTTTTGCACAACATGGGGGATCATGTAACTCGCCTTGATCGTTGGGAACCGGAGCTGAA
TGAAGCCATACCAAACGACGAGCGTGACACCACGATGCCTGTAGCAATGGCAACAACGTTGCGCAAACTA
TTAACTGGCGAACTACTTACTCTAGCTTCCCGGCAACAATTAATAGACTGGATGGAGGCGGATAAAGTTG
CAGGACCACTTCTGCGCTCGGCCCTTCCGGCTGGCTGGTTTATTGCTGATAAATCTGGAGCCGGTGAGCG
TGGGTCTCGCGGTATCATTGCAGCACTGGGGCCAGATGGTAAGCCCTCCCGTATCGTAGTTATCTACACG
ACGGGGAGTCAGGCAACTATGGATGAACGAAATAGACAGATCGCTGAGATAGGTGCCTCACTGATTAAGC
ATTGGTAACTGTCAGACCAAGTTTACTCATATATACTTTAGATTGATTTAAAACTTCATTTTTAATTTAA
AAGGATCTAGGTGAAGATCCTTTTTGATAATCTCATGACCAAAATCCCTTAACGTGAGTTTTCGTTCCAC
TGAGCGTCAGACCCCGTAGAAAAGATCAAAGGATCTTCTTGAGATCCTTTTTTTCTGCGCGTAATCTGCT
GCTTGCAAACAAAAAAACCACCGCTACCAGCGGTGGTTTGTTTGCCGGATCAAGAGCTACCAACTCTTTT
TCCGAAGGTAACTGGCTTCAGCAGAGCGCAGATACCAAATACTGTTCTTCTAGTGTAGCCGTAGTTAGGC
CACCACTTCAAGAACTCTGTAGCACCGCCTACATACCTCGCTCTGCTAATCCTGTTACCAGTGGCTGCTG
CCAGTGGCGATAAGTCGTGTCTTACCGGGTTGGACTCAAGACGATAGTTACCGGATAAGGCGCAGCGGTC
GGGCTGAACGGGGGGTTCGTGCACACAGCCCAGCTTGGAGCGAACGACCTACACCGAACTGAGATACCTA
CAGCGTGAGCTATGAGAAAGCGCCACGCTTCCCGAAGGGAGAAAGGCGGACAGGTATCCGGTAAGCGGCA
GGGTCGGAACAGGAGAGCGCACGAGGGAGCTTCCAGGGGGAAACGCCTGGTATCTTTATAGTCCTGTCGG
GTTTCGCCACCTCTGACTTGAGCGTCGATTTTTGTGATGCTCGTCAGGGGGGCGGAGCCTATGGAAAAAC
GCCAGCAACGCGGCCTTTTTACGGTTCCTGGCCTTTTGCTGGCCTTTTGCTCACATGTTCTTTCCTGCGT
TATCCCCTGATTCTGTGGATAACCGTATTACCGCCTTTGAGTGAGCTGATACCGCTCGCCGCAGCCGAAC
GACCGAGCGCAGCGAGTCAGTGAGCGAGGAAGCGGAAGAGCGCCCAATACGCAAACCGCCTCTCCCCGCG
CGTTGGCCGATTCAT
Features (pLannotate 1.2.2; 22 found; start..end, strand, type, name):
      5..138     -  repeat_region  AAV2 ITR: inverted terminal repeat of adeno-associated virus serotype 2 inverted
    190..233     -  rep_origin     SV40 ori (fragment): SV40 origin of replication
    315..694     +  enhancer       CMV enhancer: human cytomegalovirus immediate early enhancer
    695..898     +  promoter       CMV promoter: human cytomegalovirus (CMV) immediate early promoter
   1012..1487    +  intron         β-globin intron: internally truncated intron from human β-globin
   1502..1538    +  misc_feature   MCS (fragment): multiple cloning site
   1543..1920    +  CDS            H2B: human histone H2B; HIST1H2BJ
   1939..2637    +  CDS            FusionRed: monomeric red fluorescent protein optimized for use as a fusion tag (Shemiakina et al., 2012) mammalian codon-optimized
   2646..2675    +  misc_feature   MCS (fragment): pBluescript multiple cloning site
   2687..2761    +  CDS            HBB (fragment): HBB_PONPY - Experimental evidence at transcript level: Swiss-Prot protein existence level 2. Involved in oxygen transport from the lung to the various peripheral tissues. From Pongo pygmaeus (Bornean orangutan).
   2765..3159    +  polyA_signal   β-globin poly(A): human β-globin polyadenylation signal
   3514..3646    +  repeat_region  AAV2 ITR (fragment): inverted terminal repeat of adeno-associated virus serotype 2 inverted
   3641..3710    +  CDS            lacZα (fragment): LacZα fragment of β-galactosidase; lacZ fragment
   3721..4026    +  CDS            M13 gene IV (fragment) (sequence partly withheld): pIV; IV; phage assembly
   4014..4442    +  rep_origin     f1 ori (sequence partly withheld): f1 bacteriophage origin of replication; arrow indicates direction of (+) strand synthesis
   4532..4935    +  CDS            M13 gene II (fragment) (sequence partly withheld): pII; II; replication
   4943..5042    -  misc_feature   bom (fragment): basis of mobility region from pBR322
   5144..5179    -  CDS            rop (fragment): Rop protein, which maintains plasmids at low copy number; rop
   5274..5378    +  promoter       AmpR promoter: bla
   5379..6239    +  CDS            AmpR: β-lactamase; bla; confers resistance to ampicillin, carbenicillin, and related antibiotics
   6410..6998    +  rep_origin     ori: high-copy-number ColE1/pMB1/pBR322/pUC origin of replication
   7181..11      +  CDS            lacI (fragment) (across the origin): lac repressor; lacI; The lac repressor binds to the lac operator to inhibit transcription in E. coli. This inhibition can be relieved by adding lactose or isopropyl-β-D-thiogalactopyranoside (IPTG).
