[The description below was written by a language model from this plasmid's Addgene catalogue record and pLannotate feature annotations shown in this document.]
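Description:
AAV-CMV-H2B-FusionRed is an adeno-associated virus transfer plasmid for mammalian expression, built on the AAV-MCS8 backbone by Gibson assembly. It is propagated in E. coli through a high-copy ColE1/pUC-type origin and selected with ampicillin via the β-lactamase gene. An f1 phage origin and assorted backbone remnants (fragments of lacZα, lacI, rop, bom and M13 genes) are also annotated but have no role in the payload. The catalogue lists a total size of 7,278 bp, whereas the sequenced record behind the feature table is 7,226 nt, a small discrepancy that the record does not explain.

The expression cassette lies between two AAV2 inverted terminal repeats, which are the cis elements needed for replication and packaging of the intervening DNA into AAV capsids when rep, cap and helper functions are supplied in trans. Within the ITRs, the human CMV immediate-early enhancer and promoter drive transcription through a truncated human β-globin intron, which typically improves mRNA processing and expression. This is followed by the coding sequence for human histone H2B fused upstream of FusionRed, a monomeric red fluorescent protein that is mammalian codon-optimized. A β-globin polyadenylation signal, preceded by a short residual β-globin coding fragment, terminates the transcript. A small SV40 origin fragment sits just inside the upstream ITR.

Because H2B incorporates into chromatin, the fusion confines red fluorescence to the nucleus, giving crisp per-cell labelling of transduced cells. The construct serves as a ubiquitous-promoter nuclear reporter for AAV production or direct transfection, and the associated publication concerns in situ detection of AAV vector genomes by SABER-FISH.
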