Addgene plasmid #164430: AAV-CMV-H2B-FusionRed
Purpose: AAV plasmid expressing nuclear-localized FusionRed fluorophore
Depositing lab: Connie Cepko. Depositing organization: Harvard Medical School. Publication: In Situ Detection of Adeno-associated Viral Vector Genomes with SABER-FISH. Wang SK, Lapan SW, Hong CM, Krause TB, Cepko CL. Mol Ther Methods Clin Dev. 2020 Oct 10;19:376-386. doi: 10.1016/j.omtm.2020.10.003. eCollection 2020 Dec 11. PubMed 33209963.
Backbone
  Vector backbone: AAV-MCS8
  Backbone manufacturer: Jeng-Shin Lee, Harvard University
  Backbone size w/o insert (bp): 6183
  Total vector size (bp): 7278
  Vector type: Mammalian Expression, AAV
Growth in bacteria
  Bacterial resistance: Ampicillin, 100 μg/mL
  Growth temperature: 37°C
  Growth strain: NEB Stable
  Copy number: Unknown
Gene/Insert
  Gene/Insert name: H2B-FusionRed
  Species: Synthetic
  Insert size (bp): 1095
  Promoter: CMV
  Tag / fusion protein: H2B
  Cloning method: Gibson Cloning
  Sequencing primers: 5′ N/A (whole plasmid sequencing)
Terms and licenses: Academic/Nonprofit Terms; Industry Terms: Not Available to Industry
How to cite: AAV-CMV-H2B-FusionRed was a gift from Connie Cepko (Addgene plasmid # 164430 ; http://n2t.net/addgene:164430 ; RRID:Addgene_164430)
